Addgene plasmid #223541: pTL50_cHS4-CAG-s36GFPmNG-t2A-PuroR-p2A-BFP-polyAcHS4
Purpose: PUFFFIN cassette with s36GFP-mNeonGreen and tagBFP, strong constitutive promoter CAG, insulated by cHS4 for random integration, puromycin resistance for selection in mammalian cells
Depositing lab: Sally Lowell. Depositing organization: University of Edinburgh. Publication: PUFFFIN: an ultra-bright, customisable, single-plasmid system for labelling cell neighbourhoods. Lebek T, Malaguti M, Boezio GL, Zoupi L, Briscoe J, Elfick A, Lowell S. EMBO J. 2024 Jul 12. doi: 10.1038/s44318-024-00154-w. PubMed 38997504.
Backbone
  Vector backbone: YCe3736_HC_Amp_ccdB_receiver vector
  Backbone size w/o insert (bp): 1842
  Total vector size (bp): 9298
  Vector type: Mammalian Expression
  Selectable markers: Puromycin
Growth in bacteria
  Bacterial resistance: Ampicillin, 100 μg/mL
  Growth temperature: 37°C
  Growth strain: NEB Stable
  Copy number: High Copy
Gene/Insert
  Gene/Insert name: s36GFP-mNeonGreen, tagBFP, PAC
  Insert size (bp): 7456
  Promoter: CAG
  Cloning method: Golden Gate
  Sequencing primers: 5′ TCTTACGTGCCGATCAAGTC; 3′ GATCCGGCAAACAAACCACC
Resource information
  A portion of this plasmid was derived from a plasmid made by: Supercharged GFP: custom synthesis by GeneArt based on Addgene plasmid 71758 purchased from Addgene. mNeonGreen: custom synthesis by GeneArt based on Addgene plasmid 231090 purchased from Addgene. tagBFP: Addgene #183608. PuroR: Addgene #183603. cHS4: Addgene #171499.
Terms and licenses: Academic/Nonprofit Terms; Industry Terms: Not Available to Industry
How to cite: pTL50_cHS4-CAG-s36GFPmNG-t2A-PuroR-p2A-BFP-polyAcHS4 was a gift from Sally Lowell (Addgene plasmid # 223541 ; http://n2t.net/addgene:223541 ; RRID:Addgene_223541)
