[The description below was written by a language model from this plasmid's Addgene catalogue record and pLannotate feature annotations shown in this document.]
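Description:
pTL50_cHS4-CAG-s36GFPmNG-t2A-PuroR-p2A-BFP-polyAcHS4 is a 9.3 kb mammalian expression plasmid carrying a PUFFFIN cassette, a single-plasmid system for labelling cell neighbourhoods. It was assembled by Golden Gate cloning into a compact high-copy receiver backbone (YCe3736). That backbone supplies a ColE1/pUC-type origin and an ampicillin resistance gene, annotated as driven by a cat promoter. These bacterial elements are bracketed by short T3Te, T7Te and tonB transcription terminators.

The payload is one polycistronic transcription unit under the strong constitutive CAG promoter, which the feature table resolves into the CMV enhancer, the chicken β-actin promoter and the chimeric β-actin/β-globin intron. The first open reading frame is s36GFP, a supercharged GFP that the annotation software matches to superfolder GFP, fused to mNeonGreen. It is followed by a T2A peptide, the puromycin N-acetyltransferase gene (PAC/PuroR), a P2A peptide and TagBFP, and it ends at a synthetic poly(A) signal. The 2A sequences should yield three separate proteins from one mRNA: the green fusion, the drug-resistance enzyme and the blue marker. Puromycin-selected cells should therefore express both fluorescent components.

The unit is flanked on both sides by cHS4 chromatin insulators, intended to protect expression after random genomic integration. The insulators are not annotated as such; the two identical "OR51A4 fragment" hits upstream and downstream of the cassette lie where they are expected and are probably spurious matches within them. Other small hits (the rabbit-type β-globin fragment, the short β-actin promoter and PuroR fragments) also look like annotation artefacts or linker sequence. The record does not detail how the green fusion marks neighbouring cells.
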