Features (pLannotate 1.2.2; 20 found; start..end, strand, type, name):
    597..725     +  CDS            OR51A4 (fragment): O51A4_HUMAN - Experimental evidence at transcript level: Swiss-Prot protein existence level 2. Odorant receptor. From Homo sapiens (Human).
   1332..1635    +  enhancer       CMV enhancer: human cytomegalovirus immediate early enhancer
   1637..1914    +  promoter       chicken β-actin promoter: No description available
   1915..2931    +  intron         chimeric intron: chimera between introns from chicken β-actin and rabbit β-globin
   2929..3036    +  CDS            HBB (fragment): HBB_LEPEU - Experimental evidence at protein level: Swiss-Prot protein existence level 1. Involved in oxygen transport from the lung to the various peripheral tissues. From Lepus europaeus (European hare).
   3094..3804    +  CDS            Superfolder GFP: Superfolder GFP is a basic (constitutively fluorescent) green fluorescent protein published in 2005, derived from Aequorea victoria. It is reported to be a very rapidly-maturing weak dimer.
   3824..3840    +  promoter       chicken β-actin promoter (fragment): contains a 21-bp deletion relative to the standard chicken β-actin promoter
   3847..4551    +  CDS            mNeonGreen: mNeonGreen is a basic (constitutively fluorescent) green/yellow fluorescent protein published in 2013, derived from Branchiostoma lanceolatum. It is reported to be a very rapidly-maturing monomer with moderate acid sensitivity.
   4618..5215    +  CDS            PuroR (fragment): puromycin N-acetyltransferase; pac from Streptomyces; confers resistance to puromycin
   5284..5982    +  CDS            TagBFP: TagBFP is a basic (constitutively fluorescent) blue fluorescent protein published in 2008, derived from Entacmaea quadricolor. It is reported to be a very rapidly-maturing monomer with very low acid sensitivity.
   5990..6013    +  CDS            PuroR (fragment): puromycin N-acetyltransferase; pac from Streptomyces alboniger; confers resistance to puromycin
   6075..6094    +  misc_feature   MCS (fragment): pBluescript multiple cloning site
   6100..6148    +  polyA_signal   poly(A) signal: synthetic polyadenylation signal
   6828..6956    +  CDS            OR51A4 (fragment): O51A4_HUMAN - Experimental evidence at transcript level: Swiss-Prot protein existence level 2. Odorant receptor. From Homo sapiens (Human).
   7574..7603    +  terminator     T3Te terminator: phage T3 early transcription terminator
   7625..8212    +  rep_origin     ori: high-copy-number ColE1/pMB1/pBR322/pUC origin of replication
   8224..8251    -  terminator     T7Te terminator: phage T7 early transcription terminator
   8275..9135    -  CDS            AmpR: β-lactamase; bla; confers resistance to ampicillin, carbenicillin, and related antibiotics
   9136..9238    -  promoter       cat promoter: promoter of the E. coli cat gene encoding chloramphenicol acetyltransferase
   9239..9270    -  terminator     tonB terminator: bidirectional E. coli tonB-P14 transcription terminator
>Addgene plasmid #223541 | pTL50_cHS4-CAG-s36GFPmNG-t2A-PuroR-p2A-BFP-polyAcHS4 | addgene full sequence | sequence record 442162 | Addgene NGS Result
AATGGTCAGTATTGAGCGATATCTAGAGAATTCGTATAGGGCGTTAATTAACTAGAGCCCCATCCTCACT
GACTCCGTCCTGGAGTTGGATGAGAGATAATGGCCTTACGTTGTGCCAGGGGAGGGTCGGGCTGGATTTA
GCAAGATTTACCTTCTCCAAAGAGCGGTGCTGCAGTGGCACAGCTGCCCACGGAGGTGGGGGGGTCACCG
TCCCTGGAGGTGATGAAGAACTGTGGGGATGTGGCACTGAGGGACATGGCCAGTGGGCACGGTGGGTGGG
TTGGGGTTGGTCTTGGGGATCTTGGAGGGCTTTTCCAGCCTTCATGATTTGACGATTGTATGAACATCTA
CATGGCAATTCTCCAGCTGCCTGTCCCAGTCCTACTGACCCAGCTGTATCTCTCCAGGCAAGCTCTTCCA
CCCCTTCTGCTTGCATCCAGACACCATCAAACATGCAGGCTCAGACACAGGGACCAGCAGTGTCTGTGGC
CTTTTTGTGCTCCTCTCCATGCTGGGTTTTAACTTGCTCTTTGTCCTTCTATCCTATCTTCTTATCCTTA
AGGCTGTTCTGAACGCTGTGACTTGGAGAGTGTCCCAGAGCCCTCAACACCTGCATGTCCCACGTCCATG
CTGTCCTGCACTTCCTTATCCCCAAGATCTGCCTCTCCGTGATGCACTGAATTGGCAAACATGTGTCACC
CCAGACCAACAATGTCACAGCAAACTCCCCCTTGATAGGACAAGGGGGAATGGCTTTACACTGAGACAGG
GGAGGTTTGGGTTGGATATGAGGAGGCAGTTTTTCCCCCAGAGGGTGGTGACGCACTGAACAGGTTGCCC
AAGGAGGCTGTGGATGCCCCATCCCTGCAGGCATTCAAGGCCAGGCTGGATGTGGCTCTGGGCAGCCTGG
GCTGCTGGTTGATGACCCTGCACATAGCAGGGGGTTGGATCTGGATGAGCACTGTGCTCCTTTGCAACCC
AGGCCGTTCTATGATTCTGTCATTCTAAATCTCTCTTTCAGCCTAAAGCTTTTTCCCCGTATCCCCCCAG
GTGTCTGCAGGCTCAAAGAGCAGCGAGAAGCGTTCAGAGGAAAGCGATCCCGTGCCACCTTCCCCGTGCC
CGGGCTGTCCCCGCACGCTGCCGGCTCGGGGATGCGGGGGGAGCGCCGGACCGGAGCGGAGCCCCGGGCG
GCTCGCTGCTGCCCCCTAGCGGGGGAGGGACGTAATTACATCCCTGGGGGCTTTGGGGGGGGGCTGTCCC
TCTAGGGACGCTAGTTATTAATAGTAATCAATTACGGGGTCATTAGTTCATAGCCCATATATGGAGTTCC
GCGTTACATAACTTACGGTAAATGGCCCGCCTGGCTGACCGCCCAACGACCCCCGCCCATTGACGTCAAT
AATGACGTATGTTCCCATAGTAACGCCAATAGGGACTTTCCATTGACGTCAATGGGTGGAGTATTTACGG
TAAACTGCCCACTTGGCAGTACATCAAGTGTATCATATGCCAAGTACGCCCCCTATTGACGTCAATGACG
GTAAATGGCCCGCCTGGCATTATGCCCAGTACATGACCTTATGGGACTTTCCTACTTGGCAGTACATCTA
CGTATTAGTCATCGCTATTACCATGGTCGAGGTGAGCCCCACGTTCTGCTTCACTCTCCCCATCTCCCCC
CCCTCCCCACCCCCAATTTTGTATTTATTTATTTTTTAATTATTTTGTGCAGCGATGGGGGCGGGGGGGG
GGGGGGGGCGCGCGCCRGGGGGGGGGGGGGGGGGSGRGGGGSGGGGSGGGGSGRGGCGGAGAGGTGCGGC
GGCAGCCAATCAGAGCGGCGCGCTCCGAAAGTTTCCTTTTATGGCGAGGCGGCGGCGGCGGCGGCCCTAT
AAAAAGCGAAGCGCGCGGCGGGCGGGAGTCGCTGCGCGCTGCCTTCGCCCCGTGCCCCGCTCCGCCGCCG
CCTCGCGCCGCCCGCCCCGGCTCTGACTGACCGCGTTACTCCCACAGGTGAGCGGGCGGGACGGCCCTTC
TCCTCCGGGCTGTAATTAGCGCTTGGTTTAATGACGGCTTGTTTCTTTTCTGTGGCTGCGTGAAAGCCTT
GAGGGGCTCCGGGAGGGCCCTTTGTGCGGGGGGAGCGGCTCGGGGGGTGCGTGCGTGTGTGTGTGCGTGG
GGAGCGCCGCGTGCGGCTCCGCGCTGCCCGGCGGCTGTGAGCGCTGCGGGCGCGGCGCGGGGCTTTGTGC
GCTCCGCAGTGTGCGCGAGGGGAGCGCGGCCGGGGGCGGTGCCCCGCGGTGCGGGGGGGGCTGCGAGGGG
AACAAAGGCTGCGTGCGGGGTGTGTGCGTGGGGGGGTGAGCAGGGGGTGTGGGCGCGTCGGTCGGGCTGC
AACCCCCCCTGCACCCCCCTCCCCGAGTTGCTGAGCACGGCCCGGCTTCGGGTGCGGGGCTCCGTACGGG
GCGTGGCGCGGGGCTCGCCGTGCCGGGCGGGGGGTGGCGGCAGGKGGGGGTGCCGGGCGGGGCGGGGCCG
CCYCGGGCCGGGGRGGGCTCGGGGGRGGGGCGCGGCGGCCCCCGGAGCGCCGGCGGCTGTCGAGGCGCGG
CGAGCCGCAGCCATTGCCTTTTATGGTAATCGTGCGAGAGGGCGCAGGGACTTCCTTTGTCCCAAATCTG
TGCGGAGCCGAAATCTGGGAGGCGCCGCCGCACCCCCTCTAGCGGGCGCGGGGCGAAGCGGTGCGGCGCC
GGCAGGAAGGAAATGGGCGGGGAGGGCCTTCGTGCGTCGCCGCGCCGCCGTCCCCTTCTCCCTCTCCAGC
CTCGGGGCTGTCCGCGGGGGGACGGCTGCCTTCGGGGGGGACGGGGCAGGGCGGGGTTCGGCTTCTGGCG
TGTGACCGGCGGCTCTAGAGCCTCTGCTAACCATGTTCATGCCTTCTTCTTTTTCCTACAGCTCCTGGGC
AACGTGCTGGTTATTGTGCTGTCTCATCATTTTGGCAAAGAATTCCTCGACTCCGCCTAGGCGCGCCACC
TCGAGGCCGCCACCATGAAGTGGGTGACCTTCATCAGCCTGCTGTTTCTGTTCAGCAGCGCCTACTCTAG
AGGGGGCGGAGCAAGCAAAGGCGAGAGGCTGTTTAGAGGGAAAGTGCCAATCCTGGTGGAACTGAAAGGA
GACGTGAACGGCCACAAGTTCTCTGTCCGAGGCAAGGGGAAAGGAGATGCCACACGGGGAAAACTGACTC
TGAAGTTTATCTGCACCACAGGCAAGCTGCCCGTGCCTTGGCCAACCCTGGTCACTACCCTGACATACGG
CGTGCAGTGTTTCAGCCGATATCCAAAACACATGAAGCGGCATGACTTCTTTAAAAGTGCTATGCCCAAG
GGCTACGTGCAGGAGCGCACCATTTCATTCAAGAAGGATGGGAAGTACAAGACCCGGGCCGAGGTGAAGT
TTGAAGGGAGAACCCTGGTCAACCGCATCAAGCTGAAAGGACGCGACTTCAAGGAAAAAGGGAATATTCT
GGGACACAAACTGAGATACAACTTCAACAGCCATAAGGTGTACATCACAGCAGATAAGAGAAAAAACGGC
ATCAAGGCCAAATTCAAGATTAGGCACAATGTGAAGGACGGCTCCGTCCAGCTGGCTGATCATTACCAGC
AGAACACACCTATTGGCAGAGGGCCCGTGCTGCTGCCTAGGAATCATTATCTGAGCACTCGCTCCAAACT
GTCTAAGGACCCCAAAGAGAAGCGGGATCACATGGTGCTGCTGGAATTTGTCACCGCCGCTGGCATCAAA
CATGGGCGGGACGAGAGATACAAGGGCGGCAGCGGCGGCACCAGCGGCGGCGGCGGCGGCAGCGGCGTGA
GCAAGGGCGAGGAGGATAACATGGCCTCTCTCCCAGCGACACATGAGTTACACATCTTTGGCTCCATCAA
CGGTGTGGACTTTGACATGGTGGGTCAGGGCACCGGCAATCCAAATGATGGTTATGAGGAGTTAAACCTG
AAGTCCACCAAGGGTGACCTCCAGTTCTCCCCCTGGATTCTGGTCCCTCATATCGGGTATGGCTTCCATC
AGTACCTGCCCTACCCTGACGGGATGTCGCCTTTCCAGGCCGCCATGGTAGATGGCTCCGGATACCAAGT
CCATCGCACAATGCAGTTTGAAGATGGTGCCTCCCTTACTGTTAACTACCGCTACACCTACGAGGGAAGC
CACATCAAAGGAGAGGCCCAGGTGAAGGGGACTGGTTTCCCTGCTGACGGTCCTGTGATGACCAACTCGC
TGACCGCTGCGGACTGGTGCAGGTCGAAGAAGACTTACCCCAACGACAAAACCATCATCAGTACCTTTAA
GTGGAGTTACACCACTGGAAATGGCAAGCGCTACCGGAGCACTGCGCGGACCACCTACACCTTTGCCAAG
CCAATGGCGGCTAACTATCTGAAGAACCAGCCGATGTACGTGTTCCGTAAGACGGAGCTCAAGCACTCCA
AGACCGAGCTCAACTTCAAGGAGTGGCAAAAGGCCTTTACCGATGTGATGGGCATGGACGAGCTGTACAA
GGGTATAGAGGGCAGAGGAAGTCTTCTAACATGCGGTGACGTGGAGGAGAATCCCGGCCCTGGCGTCATG
ACCGAGTACAAGCCCACGGTGCGCCTCGCCACCCGCGACGACGTCCCCAGGGCCGTACGCACCCTCGCCG
CCGCGTTCGCCGACTACCCCGCCACGCGCCACACCGTCGATCCGGACCGCCACATCGAGCGGGTCACCGA
GCTGCAAGAACTCTTCCTCACGCGCGTCGGGCTCGACATCGGCAAGGTGTGGGTCGCGGACGACGGCGCC
GCGGTGGCGGTCTGGACCACGCCGGAGAGCGTCGAAGCGGGGGCGGTGTTCGCCGAGATCGGCCCGCGCA
TGGCCGAGTTGAGCGGTTCCCGGCTGGCCGCGCAGCAACAGATGGAAGGCCTCCTGGCGCCGCACCGGCC
CAAGGAGCCCGCGTGGTTCCTGGCCACCGTCGGTGTGTCGCCCGACCACCAGGGCAAGGGTCTGGGCAGC
GCCGTCGTGCTCCCCGGAGTGGAGGCGGCCGAGCGCGCCGGGGTGCCCGCCTTCCTGGAGACCTCCGCGC
CCCGCAACCTCCCCTTCTACGAGCGGCTCGGCTTCACCGTCACCGCCGACGTCGAGGTGCCCGAAGGACC
GCGCACCTGGTGCATGACCCGCAAGCCCGGTGCCTCACTTGCCACAAACTTCTCTCTGCTAAAGCAAGCA
GGTGATGTTGAAGAAAACCCCGGGCCTGCCTACATGAGCGAGCTGATTAAGGAGAACATGCACATGAAGC
TGTACATGGAGGGCACCGTGGACAACCATCACTTCAAGTGCACATCCGAGGGCGAAGGCAAGCCCTACGA
GGGCACCCAGACCATGAGAATCAAGGTGGTCGAGGGCGGCCCTCTCCCCTTCGCCTTCGACATCCTGGCT
ACTAGCTTCCTCTACGGCAGCAAGACCTTCATCAACCACACCCAGGGCATCCCCGACTTCTTCAAGCAGT
CCTTCCCTGAGGGCTTCACATGGGAGAGAGTCACCACATACGAAGACGGGGGCGTGCTGACCGCTACCCA
GGACACCAGCCTCCAGGACGGCTGCCTCATCTACAACGTCAAGATCAGAGGGGTGAACTTCACATCCAAC
GGCCCTGTGATGCAGAAGAAAACACTCGGCTGGGAGGCCTTCACCGAAACGCTGTACCCCGCTGACGGCG
GCCTGGAAGGCAGAAACGACATGGCCCTGAAGCTCGTGGGCGGGAGCCATCTGATCGCAAACATCAAGAC
CACATATAGATCCAAGAAACCCGCTAAGAACCTCAAGATGCCTGGCGTCTACTATGTGGACTACAGACTG
GAAAGAATCAAGGAGGCCAACAACGAGACCTACGTCGAGCAGCACGAGGTGGCAGTGGCCAGATACTGCG
ACCTCCCTAGCAAACTGGGGCACAAGCTTAATTGAGCAAATGACCCGCAAGCCCGGTGCCTGACGCCCGC
CCCACGACCCGCAGCGCCCGACCGAAAGGAGCGCACGACCCCATGCATCGATGATCTAGAACTAGTGGAT
CCCCGATCCAATAAAAGATCTTTATTTTCATTAGATCTGTGTGTTGGTTTTTTGTGTGGGCTTGGGGGAG
GGGGAGGCCAGAATGACTCCAAGAGCTACAGGAAGGCAGGTCAGAGACCCCACTGGACAAACAGTGGCTG
GACTCTGCACCATAACACACAATCAACAGGGGAGTGAGCTGGATCCGGCCCTCTAGAGCCCCATCCTCAC
TGACTCCGTCCTGGAGTTGGATGAGAGATAATGGCCTTACGTTGTGCCAGGGGAGGGTCGGGCTGGATTT
AGCAAGATTTACCTTCTCCAAAGAGCGGTGCTGCAGTGGCACAGCTGCCCACGGAGGTGGGGGGGTCACC
GTCCCTGGAGGTGATGAAGAACTGTGGGGATGTGGCACTGAGGGACATGGCCAGTGGGCACGGTGGGTGG
GTTGGGGTTGGTCTTGGGGATCTTGGAGGGCTTTTCCAGCCTTCATGATTTGACGATTGTATGAACATCT
ACATGGCAATTCTCCAGCTGCCTGTCCCAGTCCTACTGACCCAGCTGTATCTCTCCAGGCAAGCTCTTCC
ACCCCTTCTGCTTGCATCCAGACACCATCAAACATGCAGGCTCAGACACAGGGACCAGCAGTGTCTGTGG
CCTTTTTGTGCTCCTCTCCATGCTGGGTTTTAACTTGCTCTTTGTCCTTCTATCCTATCTTCTTATCCTT
AAGGCTGTTCTGAACGCTGTGACTTGGAGAGTGTCCCAGAGCCCTCAACACCTGCATGTCCCACGTCCAT
GCTGTCCTGCACTTCCTTATCCCCAAGATCTGCCTCTCCGTGATGCACTGAATTGGCAAACATGTGTCAC
CCCAGACCAACAATGTCACAGCAAACTCCCCCTTGATAGGACAAGGGGGAATGGCTTTACACTGAGACAG
GGGAGGTTTGGGTTGGATATGAGGAGGCAGTTTTTCCCCCAGAGGGTGGTGACGCACTGAACAGGTTGCC
CAAGGAGGCTGTGGATGCCCCATCCCTGCAGGCATTCAAGGCCAGGCTGGATGTGGCTCTGGGCAGCCTG
GGCTGCTGGTTGATGACCCTGCACATAGCAGGGGGTTGGATCTGGATGAGCACTGTGCTCCTTTGCAACC
CAGGCCGTTCTATGATTCTGTCATTCTAAATCTCTCTTTCAGCCTAAAGCTTTTTCCCCGTATCCCCCCA
GGTGTCTGCAGGCTCAAAGAGCAGCGAGAAGCGTTCAGAGGAAAGCGATCCCGTGCCACCTTCCCCGTGC
CCGGGCTGTCCCCGCACGCTGCCGGCTCGGGGATGCGGGGGGAGCGCCGGACCGGAGCGGAGCCCCGGGC
GGCTCGCTGCTGCCCCCTAGCGGGGGAGGGACGTAATTACATCCCTGGGGGCTTTGGGGGGGGGCTGTCC
CTCTAGACGATAACGAATTCAAGCTTGATATCATTCAGGACGAGCCTCAGACTCCAGCGTAACTGGACTG
CAATCAACTCACTGGCTCACCTTCACGGGTGGGCCTTTCTTCGGTAGAAAATCAAAGGATCTTCTTGAGA
TCCTTTTTTTCTGCGCGTAATCTGCTGCTTGCAAACAAAAAAACCACCGCTACCAGCGGTGGTTTGTTTG
CCGGATCAAGAGCTACCAACTCTTTTTCCGAGGTAACTGGCTTCAGCAGAGCGCAGATACCAAATACTGT
TCTTCTAGTGTAGCCGTAGTTAGGCCACCACTTCAAGAACTCTGTAGCACCGCCTACATACCTCGCTCTG
CTAATCCTGTTACCAGTGGCTGCTGCCAGTGGCGATAAGTCGTGTCTTACCGGGTTGGACTCAAGACGAT
AGTTACCGGATAAGGCGCAGCGGTCGGGCTGAACGGGGGGTTCGTGCACACAGCCCAGCTTGGAGCGAAC
GACCTACACCGAACTGAGATACCTACAGCGTGAGCTATGAGAAAGCGCCACGCTTCCCGAAGGGAGAAAG
GCGGACAGGTATCCGGTAAGCGGCAGGGTCGGAACAGGAGAGCGCACGAGGGAGCTTCCAGGGGGAAACG
CCTGGTATCTTTATAGTCCTGTCGGGTTTCGCCACCTCTGACTTGAGCATCGATTTTTGTGATGCTCGTC
AGGGGGGCGGAGCCTATGGAAAAACGCCAGCAACGCAGAAAGGCCCACCCGAAGGTGAGCCAGGTGATTA
CATTTGGGCCCTCATTACCAATGCTTAATCAGTGAGGCACCTATCTCAGCGATCTGTCTATTTCGTTCAT
CCATAGTTGCCTGACTCCCCGTCGTGTAGATAACTACGATGCGGGAGGGCTTACCATCTGGCCCCAGTGC
TGCAATGATACCGCGAGAACCACGCTCACCGGCTCCAGATTTATCAGCAATAAACCAGCCAGCCGGGAGG
GCCGAGCGCAGAAGTGATCCTGCAACTTTATCCGCCTCCATCCAGTCTATTAATTGTTGCCGGGAAGCTA
GAGTAAGTAGTTCGCCAGTTAATAGTTTGCGCAACGTTGTTGCCATTGCTACAGGCATCGTGGTGTCACG
CTCGTCGTTTGGTATGGCTTCATTCAGCTCCGGTTCCCAACGATCAAGGCGAGTTACATGATCCCCCATG
TTGTGCAAAAAAGCGGTTAGCTCCTTCGGTCCTCCGATCGTTGCCAGAAGTAAGTTGGCCGCAGTGTTAT
CACTCATGGTTATGGCAGCACTGCATAATTCTCTTACTGTCATGCCATCCGTGAGATGCTTTTCTGTGAC
TGGTGAGTACTCAACCAAGTCATTCTGAGAATAGTGTATGCGGCGACCGAGTTGCTCTTGCCCGGCGTCA
ATACGGGATAATACCGCGCCACATAGCAGAACTTTAAAAGTGCTCATCATTGGAAAACGTTCTTCGGGGC
GTAAACTCTCAAGGATCTTACCGCTGTTGAGATCCAGTTCGATGTAACCCACTCGTGCACCCAACTGATC
TTCAGCATCTTTTACTTTCACCAGCGTTTCTGGGTGAGCAAAAACAGGAAGGCAAAATGCCGCAAAAAAG
GGAATAAGGGCGACACGGAAATGTTGAATACTCATTTTAGCTTCCTTAGCTCCTGAAAATCTCGATAACT
CAAAAAATACGCCCGGTAGTGATCTTATTTCATTATGGTGAAAGTTGGAACCTCTTACGTGCCGATCAAG
TCAAAAGCCTCCGGTCGGAGGCTTTTGACTTTCTGCTATGGAGGTCAGGTATGATTTA
